Addgene plasmid #125914: 102_pAAV-ProA31-CatCh-GFP-WPRE
Purpose: Targeting expression to neuronal and glial cell types in mice, non-human primates, and human retina
Depositing lab: Botond Roska. Depositing organization: Friedrich Miescher Institute for Biomedical Research. Publication: Targeting neuronal and glial cell types with synthetic promoter AAVs in mice, non-human primates and humans. Juttner J, Szabo A, Gross-Scherf B, Morikawa RK, Rompani SB, Hantz P, Szikra T, Esposti F, Cowan CS, Bharioke A, Patino-Alvarez CP, Keles O, Kusnyerik A, Azoulay T, Hartl D, Krebs AR, Schubeler D, Hajdu RI, Lukats A, Nemeth J, Nagy ZZ, Wu KC, Wu RH, Xiang L, Fang XL, Jin ZB, Goldblum D, Hasler PW, Scholl HPN, Krol J, Roska B. Nat Neurosci. 2019 Jul 8. pii: 10.1038/s41593-019-0431-2. doi: 10.1038/s41593-019-0431-2. PubMed 31285614.
Backbone
  Vector backbone: pAAV
  Vector type: AAV
Growth in bacteria
  Bacterial resistance: Ampicillin, 100 μg/mL
  Growth temperature: 37°C
  Growth strain: NEB Stable
  Copy number: High Copy
Gene/Insert
  Gene/Insert name: CatCh-GFP (alt name: ChR2(L132C)-EGFP)
  Species: Synthetic
  Promoter: ProA31
  Cloning method: Restriction Enzyme; 5′ cloning site Unknown (unknown if destroyed); 3′ cloning site Unknown (unknown if destroyed)
Terms and licenses: Academic/Nonprofit Terms; Industry Terms: Not Available to Industry
Depositor comments: Please visit https://www.biorxiv.org/content/early/2018/10/04/434720.full.pdf for BioRxiv preprint
How to cite: 102_pAAV-ProA31-CatCh-GFP-WPRE was a gift from Botond Roska (Addgene plasmid # 125914 ; http://n2t.net/addgene:125914 ; RRID:Addgene_125914)
