[The description below was written by a language model from this plasmid's Addgene catalogue record and pLannotate feature annotations shown in this document.]
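Description:
102_pAAV-ProA31-CatCh-GFP-WPRE is an AAV transfer plasmid of about 7.7 kb, built on a pAAV backbone for packaging an optogenetic expression cassette into recombinant adeno-associated virus. In bacteria it is maintained at high copy from a ColE1/pUC-type origin and selected through the β-lactamase gene (ampicillin resistance). An f1 phage origin is also present, and the short bom and rop matches are backbone remnants. The cassette is flanked by AAV2 inverted terminal repeats, which are the cis elements needed for genome replication and encapsidation. The annotation finds a full ITR on the 3′ side but only short fragments on the 5′ side. This may reflect the difficulty of sequencing and annotating these repeats, but the record does not settle the question.

The payload is CatCh-GFP, a fusion of the L132C variant of channelrhodopsin-2 to EGFP. Channelrhodopsin-2 is the blue-light-gated cation channel from Chlamydomonas reinhardtii, and here it is represented by its N-terminal channel-forming fragment. The fusion lets expressing cells be both depolarised by light and identified by green fluorescence. Expression is driven by ProA31, a synthetic promoter. It is not annotated in the feature table, but it presumably lies in the roughly 2 kb unannotated stretch between the 5′ ITR fragments and the opsin coding sequence. Downstream, a WPRE enhances transcript stability and expression, and a human growth hormone polyadenylation signal terminates the message.

The plasmid belongs to a collection of synthetic-promoter AAVs designed to restrict expression to particular neuronal and glial cell types in the retina of mice, non-human primates and humans. The record does not say which cell population ProA31 targets.
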