Features (pLannotate 1.2.2; 15 found; start..end, strand, type, name):
     12..39      +  repeat_region  AAV2 ITR (fragment): inverted terminal repeat of adeno-associated virus serotype 2 inverted
     68..95      +  repeat_region  AAV2 ITR (fragment): inverted terminal repeat of adeno-associated virus serotype 2 inverted
   2158..3083    +  CDS            ChR2 (fragment): N-terminal fragment of channelrhodopsin-2 from the alga Chlamydomonas reinhardtii (Nagel et al., 2003) blue light-activated cation channel
   3088..3804    +  CDS            EGFP: EGFP is a basic (constitutively fluorescent) green fluorescent protein published in 1996, derived from Aequorea victoria. It is reported to be a rapidly-maturing weak dimer with moderate acid sensitivity.
   3811..3835    +  misc_feature   MCS (fragment): pBluescript multiple cloning site
   3835..4423    +  misc_feature   WPRE: woodchuck hepatitis virus posttranscriptional regulatory element
   4455..4931    +  polyA_signal   hGH poly(A) signal: human growth hormone polyadenylation signal
   4971..5111    +  repeat_region  AAV2 ITR: inverted terminal repeat of adeno-associated virus serotype 2 inverted
   5116..5167    -  misc_feature   bom (fragment): basis of mobility region from pBR322
   5186..5641    +  rep_origin     f1 ori (sequence partly withheld): f1 bacteriophage origin of replication; arrow indicates direction of (+) strand synthesis
   5642..5691    -  misc_feature   bom (fragment): basis of mobility region from pBR322
   5793..5828    -  CDS            rop (fragment): Rop protein, which maintains plasmids at low copy number; rop
   5923..6027    +  promoter       AmpR promoter: bla
   6028..6888    +  CDS            AmpR: β-lactamase; bla; confers resistance to ampicillin, carbenicillin, and related antibiotics
   7059..7647    +  rep_origin     ori: high-copy-number ColE1/pMB1/pBR322/pUC origin of replication
>Addgene plasmid #125914 | 102_pAAV-ProA31-CatCh-GFP-WPRE | addgene full sequence | sequence record 257153 | Addgene NGS Result
CCTGCAGGCAGCTGCGCGCTCGCTCGCTCACTGAGGCCGCCCGGGCGTCGGGCGACCTTTGGTCGCCCGG
CCTCAGTGAGCGAGCGAGCGCGCAGAGAGGGAGTGGCCAACTCCATCACTAGGGGTTCCTGCGGCCGCAC
GCGCCTCCTCCCTGGGTGCCTGGGGTTCCCGTAGCATCAAGGCGTTCCCGCAATAAAGCTGTTGAGAAGA
ATCAGACCGTGTTGCGTTTTCCTTGCCAGACGAGGTGGGTGCGACAGGGCCATGGTACCCCCCTCACACA
CTTGCTCTTGTTGCCAACTGTCTAAAGTAAGAGGGGTACCCAGTCACCGGTCCACAGAGATGCCAGGATG
TTTATCTACTAATTACCTGCTGGCTCTCACCTCTGTTGTCTAAATTGAAACTCCATAGTTTAGTAATGTC
TCATGGTAACCTAGGCTGGCCTTGAACATGGAATAAGCCTCCTGTTTTAGCTACACAAGTGTTGGAATGA
CAGATGTGAGTAGTCACGCCCACTCAATGTCCTGTCCTGTGCTGGTTTTTTGTTGTTGTTGTTGTTGTTG
TTGTTTTTTTTAGACAGGGTTTCTCCGTATAGCCCTGGCTGTCCTGGAACTCGCTCTGTAGACCAGGCTG
GCCTTGAACTCAGAAATCCTTCTGCCTCTGTCTCCTGAGTGCTGGGATTAAAGGCGTGTACCACCACTGC
CTGGCCTCTCCTGTTTTTTGTTTGTTTTGCTTTGTTGTTGTTGCTGGTTGGTCGTTGGAAATTTTTGAGA
CTGTGTCTCAGGATATGGGACTATCTAGGACTATCTAGACTATCTCTGACTATCCTAGGACTTGATCTGT
AGATCAGGCTGTGCTTGAACTCATAGAGATCTGCCTGCCTCTTCCTCTCAAGTGCTGAAATCAAAGGCTG
CATGCACCACCATGCCTTTAAAGCCCAGTTTCCAGGTTGTTTTACCTGAGGCCTGGGGATTTGAACTTAG
ACCTTTAAACTTGAACGACAAATGTTTATTCGCTGAGCTATCTCCTAGGCTAAAGCCCTTGTCATATCTT
ATTTAGCTCCAGACTTCAGGGTTATAGAGGGTTTATTCTTTTATGTATACTTTACTGGATTGCCTTTTAG
TACTTACACTAGCCATGCAGTTATCTAAAAAAATCTGGGTTTATATATGGGTTATTTCTTTGGCTTTTGA
GACAATCTTATGTAGCCTCTCTTTATCCTGATCATCTTCCAATTTTTGAGTGCTGGGATTATTACAGGTG
TGAGCCACTACATTCAGCGGAAAAACGAAATATTTTTTAAAAAGGAAATCTGCAATAAAAATGGAAACCA
GAGGAGAAAGGCCGTGTGTTGGATACACTGACTGCTCCGTTGTGGTTTGGGAAAGGCTCTGGAGAATGAA
CTTTGGTATTCTTTATTACTGCGAGTGTTATTGCACTAGCTCAGGTCCTTGCTGACAGGATATTTCTCTA
GCCTCCACTCTGGTCTCGGCGGTCATTGACTGGAAGACCAAGCCAAGACCCAGTCAAAACTTGCGGCCCT
CGGGATGGAGCGGTGGTGCTGCTACGGCTGGTGGGAGGTGGAGGTCCCCGAAGGGTGACTAGGGGTGTAG
AGGACAGGAAGCGGTTTTGCAGCTGGAATCAGCGGAAGGAACGTGACACACGGTCGGCCCCACCCTCTGG
GAGGAAGAGAGGACCGGGGTCCCAGCTCCCTTCCCCTCCAAGTCGCCCCTCCAGGCTCTGCGCGGCCGCC
GGCCACGCCCCTACCAGGCCACGCCCCCGAACTCTGGCGCTGGCCGCGGTGCTGAAACGCGTTTCGCAGA
GCGGGCCGGGCGTGGCCTGTGAGGGCAAGCAGGAGGGGCGGGCAAAGCGGAGGCGCAGGCCCAGACCCTG
GCCGACCTAGAGGAGGCGGCAGACTCGAGCCCATCCTGGTCAGAACGGGCACATTCATCTGGGAAGCATC
TCTTGCGAAGACAAGGTTGACCTTGGCCTGCTGCACTCCCAACCTACTGGGGGGAATGTTTGCATGGCTC
CCTGACCTCAGGCTGCTCCTCACACCAGGCTGAGGACTGACCCACGACTTCTGCTCCCTAGAGCTGTAGA
CCTGCACCCAGCCAGTGTCCCCGTCCTAGTCCAGCGGCCTTCGCCGGATCCGCCACCATGGATTATGGAG
GCGCCCTGAGTGCCGTTGGGCGCGAGCTGCTATTTGTAACGAACCCAGTAGTCGTCAATGGCTCTGTACT
TGTGCCTGAGGACCAGTGTTACTGCGCGGGCTGGATTGAGTCGCGTGGCACAAACGGTGCCCAAACGGCG
TCGAACGTGCTGCAATGGCTTGCTGCTGGCTTCTCCATCCTACTGCTTATGTTTTACGCCTACCAAACAT
GGAAGTCAACCTGCGGCTGGGAGGAGATCTATGTGTGCGCTATCGAGATGGTCAAGGTGATTCTCGAGTT
CTTCTTCGAGTTTAAGAACCCGTCCATGCTGTATCTAGCCACAGGCCACCGCGTCCAGTGGTTGCGTTAC
GCCGAGTGGCTTCTCACCTGCCCGGTCATTTGCATTCACCTGTCAAACCTGACGGGCTTGTCCAACGACT
ACAGCAGGCGCACCATGGGTCTGCTTGTGTCTGATATTGGCACAATTGTGTGGGGCGCCACTTCCGCCAT
GGCCACCGGATACGTCAAGGTCATCTTCTTCTGCCTGGGTCTGTGTTATGGTGCTAACACGTTCTTTCAC
GCTGCCAAGGCCTACATCGAGGGTTACCACACCGTGCCGAAGGGCCGGTGTCGCCAGGTGGTGACTGGCA
TGGCTTGGCTCTTCTTCGTATCATGGGGTATGTTCCCCATCCTGTTCATCCTCGGCCCCGAGGGCTTCGG
CGTCCTGAGCGTGTACGGCTCCACCGTCGGCCACACCATCATTGACCTGATGTCGAAGAACTGCTGGGGT
CTGCTCGGCCACTACCTGCGCGTGCTGATCCACGAGCATATCCTCATCCACGGCGACATTCGCAAGACCA
CCAAATTGAACATTGGTGGCACTGAGATTGAGGTCGAGACGCTGGTGGAGGACGAGGCCGAGGCTGGCGC
GGTACCCATGGTGAGCAAGGGCGAGGAGCTGTTCACCGGGGTGGTGCCCATCCTGGTCGAGCTGGACGGC
GACGTAAACGGCCACAAGTTCAGCGTGTCCGGCGAGGGCGAGGGCGATGCCACCTACGGCAAGCTGACCC
TGAAGTTCATCTGCACCACCGGCAAGCTGCCCGTGCCCTGGCCCACCCTCGTGACCACCCTGACCTACGG
CGTGCAGTGCTTCAGCCGCTACCCCGACCACATGAAGCAGCACGACTTCTTCAAGTCCGCCATGCCCGAA
GGCTACGTCCAGGAGCGCACCATCTTCTTCAAGGACGACGGCAACTACAAGACCCGCGCCGAGGTGAAGT
TCGAGGGCGACACCCTGGTGAACCGCATCGAGCTGAAGGGCATCGACTTCAAGGAGGACGGCAACATCCT
GGGGCACAAGCTGGAGTACAACTACAACAGCCACAACGTCTATATCATGGCCGACAAGCAGAAGAACGGC
ATCAAGGTGAACTTCAAGATCCGCCACAACATCGAGGACGGCAGCGTGCAGCTCGCCGACCACTACCAGC
AGAACACCCCCATCGGCGACGGCCCCGTGCTGCTGCCCGACAACCACTACCTGAGCACCCAGTCCGCCCT
GAGCAAAGACCCCAACGAGAAGCGCGATCACATGGTCCTGCTGGAGTTCGTGACCGCCGCCGGGATCACT
CTCGGCATGGACGAGCTGTACAAGTGATAAGAATTCGATATCAAGCTTATCGATAATCAACCTCTGGATT
ACAAAATTTGTGAAAGATTGACTGGTATTCTTAACTATGTTGCTCCTTTTACGCTATGTGGATACGCTGC
TTTAATGCCTTTGTATCATGCTATTGCTTCCCGTATGGCTTTCATTTTCTCCTCCTTGTATAAATCCTGG
TTGCTGTCTCTTTATGAGGAGTTGTGGCCCGTTGTCAGGCAACGTGGCGTGGTGTGCACTGTGTTTGCTG
ACGCAACCCCCACTGGTTGGGGCATTGCCACCACCTGTCAGCTCCTTTCCGGGACTTTCGCTTTCCCCCT
CCCTATTGCCACGGCGGAACTCATCGCCGCCTGCCTTGCCCGCTGCTGGACAGGGGCTCGGCTGTTGGGC
ACTGACAATTCCGTGGTGTTGTCGGGGAAATCATCGTCCTTTCCTTGGCTGCTCGCCTATGTTGCCACCT
GGATTCTGCGCGGGACGTCCTTCTGCTACGTCCCTTCGGCCCTCAATCCAGCGGACCTTCCTTCCCGCGG
CCTGCTGCCGGCTCTGCGGCCTCTTCCGCGTCTTCGCCTTCGCCCTCAGACGAGTCGGATCTCCCTTTGG
GCCGCCTCCCCGCATCGATACCGAGCGCTGCTCGAGAGATCTACGGGTGGCATCCCTGTGACCCCTCCCC
AGTGCCTCTCCTGGCCCTGGAAGTTGCCACTCCAGTGCCCACCAGCCTTGTCCTAATAAAATTAAGTTGC
ATCATTTTGTCTGACTAGGTGTCCTTCTATAATATTATGGGGTGGAGGGGGGTGGTATGGAGCAAGGGGC
AAGTTGGGAAGACAACCTGTAGGGCCTGCGGGGTCTATTGGGAACCAAGCTGGAGTGCAGTGGCACAATC
TTGGCTCACTGCAATCTCCGCCTCCTGGGTTCAAGCGATTCTCCTGCCTCAGCCTCCCGAGTTGTTGGGA
TTCCAGGCATGCATGACCAGGCTCAGCTAATTTTTGTTTTTTTGGTAGAGACGGGGTTTCACCATATTGG
CCAGGCTGGTCTCCAACTCCTAATCTCAGGTGATCTACCCACCTTGGCCTCCCAAATTGCTGGGATTACA
GGCGTGAACCACTGCTCCCTTCCCTGTCCTTCTGATTTTGTAGGTAACCACGTGCGGACCGAGCGGCCGC
AGGAACCCCTAGTGATGGAGTTGGCCACTCCCTCTCTGCGCGCTCGCTCGCTCACTGAGGCCGGGCGACC
AAAGGTCGCCCGACGCCCGGGCTTTGCCCGGGCGGCCTCAGTGAGCGAGCGAGCGCGCAGCTGCCTGCAG
GGGCGCCTGATGCGGTATTTTCTCCTTACGCATCTGTGCGGTATTTCACACCGCATA
[95 nt withheld, positions 5168-5262]
T
[46 nt withheld, positions 5264-5309]
C
[141 nt withheld, positions 5311-5451]
CCTTTGACGTTGGAGTCCACGTTCTTT
[37 nt withheld, positions 5479-5515]
ACTCTATCTCGGGCTATTCTTTTGATTTATAAGGGATTTTGCCGATTTCGGTCTATTGGTTAAAAAATGA
GCTGATTTAACAAAAATTTAACGCGAATTTTAACAAAATATTAACGTTTACAATTTTATGGTGCACTCTC
AGTACAATCTGCTCTGATGCCGCATAGTTAAGCCAGCCCCGACACCCGCCAACACCCGCTGACGCGCCCT
GACGGGCTTGTCTGCTCCCGGCATCCGCTTACAGACAAGCTGTGACCGTCTCCGGGAGCTGCATGTGTCA
GAGGTTTTCACCGTCATCACCGAAACGCGCGAGACGAAAGGGCCTCGTGATACGCCTATTTTTATAGGTT
AATGTCATGATAATAATGGTTTCTTAGACGTCAGGTGGCACTTTTCGGGGAAATGTGCGCGGAACCCCTA
TTTGTTTATTTTTCTAAATACATTCAAATATGTATCCGCTCATGAGACAATAACCCTGATAAATGCTTCA
ATAATATTGAAAAAGGAAGAGTATGAGTATTCAACATTTCCGTGTCGCCCTTATTCCCTTTTTTGCGGCA
TTTTGCCTTCCTGTTTTTGCTCACCCAGAAACGCTGGTGAAAGTAAAAGATGCTGAAGATCAGTTGGGTG
CACGAGTGGGTTACATCGAACTGGATCTCAACAGCGGTAAGATCCTTGAGAGTTTTCGCCCCGAAGAACG
TTTTCCAATGATGAGCACTTTTAAAGTTCTGCTATGTGGCGCGGTATTATCCCGTATTGACGCCGGGCAA
GAGCAACTCGGTCGCCGCATACACTATTCTCAGAATGACTTGGTTGAGTACTCACCAGTCACAGAAAAGC
ATCTTACGGATGGCATGACAGTAAGAGAATTATGCAGTGCTGCCATAACCATGAGTGATAACACTGCGGC
CAACTTACTTCTGACAACGATCGGAGGACCGAAGGAGCTAACCGCTTTTTTGCACAACATGGGGGATCAT
GTAACTCGCCTTGATCGTTGGGAACCGGAGCTGAATGAAGCCATACCAAACGACGAGCGTGACACCACGA
TGCCTGTAGCAATGGCAACAACGTTGCGCAAACTATTAACTGGCGAACTACTTACTCTAGCTTCCCGGCA
ACAATTAATAGACTGGATGGAGGCGGATAAAGTTGCAGGACCACTTCTGCGCTCGGCCCTTCCGGCTGGC
TGGTTTATTGCTGATAAATCTGGAGCCGGTGAGCGTGGGTCTCGCGGTATCATTGCAGCACTGGGGCCAG
ATGGTAAGCCCTCCCGTATCGTAGTTATCTACACGACGGGGAGTCAGGCAACTATGGATGAACGAAATAG
ACAGATCGCTGAGATAGGTGCCTCACTGATTAAGCATTGGTAACTGTCAGACCAAGTTTACTCATATATA
CTTTAGATTGATTTAAAACTTCATTTTTAATTTAAAAGGATCTAGGTGAAGATCCTTTTTGATAATCTCA
TGACCAAAATCCCTTAACGTGAGTTTTCGTTCCACTGAGCGTCAGACCCCGTAGAAAAGATCAAAGGATC
TTCTTGAGATCCTTTTTTTCTGCGCGTAATCTGCTGCTTGCAAACAAAAAAACCACCGCTACCAGCGGTG
GTTTGTTTGCCGGATCAAGAGCTACCAACTCTTTTTCCGAAGGTAACTGGCTTCAGCAGAGCGCAGATAC
CAAATACTGTTCTTCTAGTGTAGCCGTAGTTAGGCCACCACTTCAAGAACTCTGTAGCACCGCCTACATA
CCTCGCTCTGCTAATCCTGTTACCAGTGGCTGCTGCCAGTGGCGATAAGTCGTGTCTTACCGGGTTGGAC
TCAAGACGATAGTTACCGGATAAGGCGCAGCGGTCGGGCTGAACGGGGGGTTCGTGCACACAGCCCAGCT
TGGAGCGAACGACCTACACCGAACTGAGATACCTACAGCGTGAGCTATGAGAAAGCGCCACGCTTCCCGA
AGGGAGAAAGGCGGACAGGTATCCGGTAAGCGGCAGGGTCGGAACAGGAGAGCGCACGAGGGAGCTTCCA
GGGGGAAACGCCTGGTATCTTTATAGTCCTGTCGGGTTTCGCCACCTCTGACTTGAGCGTCGATTTTTGT
GATGCTCGTCAGGGGGGCGGAGCCTATGGAAAAACGCCAGCAACGCGGCCTTTTTACGGTTCCTGGCCTT
TTGCTGGCCTTTTGCTCACATGT
